>Addgene plasmid #226619 | pFB-D3-ASK1 | addgene full sequence | sequence record 449175 | Addgene NGS Result
GCGGGGCATTTTTCTTCCTGTTATGTTTTTAATCAAACATCCTGCCAACTCCATGTGACAAACCGTCATC
TTCGGCTACTTTTTCTCTGTCACAGAATGAAAATTTTTCTGTCATCTCTTCGTTATTAATGTTTGTAATT
GACTGAATATCAACGCTTATTTGCAGCCTGAATGGCGAATGGG
[124 nt withheld, positions 184-307]
C
[91 nt withheld, positions 309-399]
A
[49 nt withheld, positions 401-449]
CCTTTGACGTTGGAGTCCACGTTCTT
[37 nt withheld, positions 476-512]
ACCCTATCTCGGTCTATTCTTTTGATTTATAAGGGATTTTGCCGATTTCGGCCTATTGGTTAAAAAATGA
GCTGATTTAACAAAAATTTAACGCGAATTTTAACAAAATATTAACGCTTACAATTTAGGTGGCACTTTTC
GGGGAAATGTGCGCGGAACCCCTATTTGTTTATTTTTCTAAATACATTCAAATATGTATCCGCTCATGAG
ACAATAACCCTGATAAATGCTTCAATAATATTGAAAAAGGAAGAGTATGAGTATTCAACATTTCCGTGTC
GCCCTTATTCCCTTTTTTGCGGCATTTTGCCTTCCTGTTTTTGCTCACCCAGAAACGCTGGTGAAAGTAA
AAGATGCTGAAGATCAGTTGGGTGCACGAGTGGGTTACATCGAACTGGATCTCAACAGCGGTAAGATCCT
TGAGAGTTTTCGCCCCGAAGAACGTTTTCCAATGATGAGCACTTTTAAAGTTCTGCTATGTGGCGCGGTA
TTATCCCGTATTGACGCCGGGCAAGAGCAACTCGGTCGCCGCATACACTATTCTCAGAATGACTTGGTTG
AGTACTCACCAGTCACAGAAAAGCATCTTACGGATGGCATGACAGTAAGAGAATTATGCAGTGCTGCCAT
AACCATGAGTGATAACACTGCGGCCAACTTACTTCTGACAACGATCGGAGGACCGAAGGAGCTAACCGCT
TTTTTGCACAACATGGGGGATCATGTAACTCGCCTTGATCGTTGGGAACCGGAGCTGAATGAAGCCATAC
CAAACGACGAGCGTGACACCACGATGCCTGTAGCAATGGCAACAACGTTGCGCAAACTATTAACTGGCGA
ACTACTTACTCTAGCTTCCCGGCAACAATTAATAGACTGGATGGAGGCGGATAAAGTTGCAGGACCACTT
CTGCGCTCGGCCCTTCCGGCTGGCTGGTTTATTGCTGATAAATCTGGAGCCGGTGAGCGTGGCTCTCGCG
GTATCATTGCAGCACTGGGGCCAGATGGTAAGCCCTCCCGTATCGTAGTTATCTACACGACGGGGAGTCA
GGCAACTATGGATGAACGAAATAGACAGATCGCTGAGATAGGTGCCTCACTGATTAAGCATTGGTAACTG
TCAGACCAAGTTTACTCATATATACTTTAGATTGATTTAAAACTTCATTTTTAATTTAAAAGGATCTAGG
TGAAGATCCTTTTTGATAATCTCATGACCAAAATCCCTTAACGTGAGTTTTCGTTCCACTGAGCGTCAGA
CCCCGTAGAAAAGATCAAAGGATCTTCTTGAGATCCTTTTTTTCTGCGCGTAATCTGCTGCTTGCAAACA
AAAAAACCACCGCTACCAGCGGTGGTTTGTTTGCCGGATCAAGAGCTACCAACTCTTTTTCCGAAGGTAA
CTGGCTTCAGCAGAGCGCAGATACCAAATACTGTTCTTCTAGTGTAGCCGTAGTTAGGCCACCACTTCAA
GAACTCTGTAGCACCGCCTACATACCTCGCTCTGCTAATCCTGTTACCAGTGGCTGCTGCCAGTGGCGAT
AAGTCGTGTCTTACCGGGTTGGACTCAAGACGATAGTTACCGGATAAGGCGCAGCGGTCGGGCTGAACGG
GGGGTTCGTGCACACAGCCCAGCTTGGAGCGAACGACCTACACCGAACTGAGATACCTACAGCGTGAGCT
ATGAGAAAGCGCCACGCTTCCCGAAGGGAGAAAGGCGGACAGGTATCCGGTAAGCGGCAGGGTCGGAACA
GGAGAGCGCACGAGGGAGCTTCCAGGGGGAAACGCCTGGTATCTTTATAGTCCTGTCGGGTTTCGCCACC
TCTGACTTGAGCGTCGATTTTTGTGATGCTCGTCAGGGGGGCGGAGCCTATGGAAAAACGCCAGCAACGC
GGCCTTTTTACGGTTCCTGGCCTTTTGCTGGCCTTTTGCTCACATGTTCTTTCCTGCGTTATCCCCTGAT
TCTGTGGATAACCGTATTACCGCCTTTGAGTGAGCTGATACCGCTCGCCGCAGCCGAACGACCGAGCGCA
GCGAGTCAGTGAGCGAGGAAGCGGAAGAGCGCCTGATGCGGTATTTTCTCCTTACGCATCTGTGCGGTAT
TTCACACCGCATAGACCAGCCGCGTAACCTGGCAAAATCGGTTACGGTTGAGTAATAAATGGATGCCCTG
CGTAAGCGGGTGTGGGCGGACAATAAAGTCTTAAACTGAACAAAATAGATCTAAACTATGACAATAAAGT
CTTAAACTAGACAGAATAGTTGTAAACTGAAATCAGTCCAGTTATGCTGTGAAAAAGCATACTGGACTTT
TGTTATGGCTAAAGCAAACTCTTCATTTTCTGAAGTGCAAATTGCCCGTCGTATTAAAGAGGGGCGTGGC
CAAGGGCATGGTAAAGACTATATTCGCGGCGTTGTGACAATTTACCGAACAACTCCGCGGCCGGGAAGCC
GATCTCGGCTTGAACGAATTGTTAGGTGGCGGTACTTGGGTCGATATCAAAGTGCATCACTTCTTCCCGT
ATGCCCAACTTTGTATAGAGAGCCACTGCGGGATCGTCACCGTAATCTGCTTGCACGTAGATCACATAAG
CACCAAGCGCGTTGGCCTCATGCTTGAGGAGATTGATGAGCGCGGTGGCAATGCCCTGCCTCCGGTGCTC
GCCGGAGACTGCGAGATCATAGATATAGATCTCACTACGCGGCTGCTCAAACTTGGGCAGAACGTAAGCC
GCGAGAGCGCCAACAACCGCTTCTTGGTCGAAGGCAGCAAGCGCGATGAATGTCTTACTACGGAGCAAGT
TCCCGAGGTAATCGGAGTCCGGCTGATGTTGGGAGTAGGTGGCTACGTCTCCGAACTCACGACCGAAAAG
ATCAAGAGCAGCCCGCATGGATTTGACTTGGTCAGGGCCGAGCCTACATGTGCGAATGATGCCCATACTT
GAGCCACCTAACTTTGTTTTAGGGCGACTGCCCTGCTGCGTAACATCGTTGCTGCTCCATAACATCAAAC
ATCGACCCACGGCGTAACGCGCTTGCTGCTTGGATGCCCGAGGCATAGACTGTACAAAAAAACAGTCATA
ACAAGCCATGAAAACCGCCACTGCGCCGTTACCACCGCTGCGTTCGGTCAAGGTTCTGGACCAGTTGCGT
GAGCGCATACGCTACTTGCATTACAGTTTACGAACCGAACAGGCTTATGTCAACTGGGTTCGTGCCTTCA
TCCGTTTCCACGGTGTGCGTCACCCGGCAACCTTGGGCAGCAGCGAAGTCGAGGCATTTCTGTCCTGGCT
GGCGAACGAGCGCAAGGTTTCGCTCTCCACGCATCGTCAGGCATTGGCGGCCTTGCTGTTCTTCTACGGC
AAGGTGCTGTGCACGGATCTGCCCTGGCTTCAGGAGATCGGAAGACCTCGGCCGTCGCGGCGCTTGCCGG
TGGTGCTGACCCCGGATGAAGTGGTTCGCATCCTCGGTTTTCTGGAAGGCGAGCATCGTTTGTTCGCCCA
GGACTCTAGCTATAGTTCTAGTGGTTGGCTACGTACCGGAATATTAATAGATCATGGAGATAATTAAAAT
GATAACCATCTCGCAAATAAATAAGTATTTTACTGTTTTCGTAACAGTTTTGTAATAAAAAAACCTATAA
ATATTCCGGATTATTCATACCGTCCCACCATCGGGCGCGGATCTCGGTCCGAAACCATGTCGTACTACCA
TCACCATCACCATCACGATTACGATATCCCAACGGGTGGTACCATGTACGCAACGCTTGAAGAAGCCATT
GACGCTGCACGCGAAGAATTTCTTGCAGACAACCCCGGCATCGACGCCGAAGATGCGAATGTGCAACAGT
TCAATGCCCAAAAATACGTTTTGCAGGACGGCGACATCATGTGGCAAGTTGAGTTTTTTGCCGACGAAGG
GGAAGAAGGTGAATGTTTACCTATGCTTAGCGGTGAAGCCGCGCAAAGTGTTTTTGATGGCGACTATGAT
GAGATAGAGATACGCCAGGAGTGGCAGGAAGAGAATACATTACATGAATGGGACGAGGGGGAATTTCAGC
TTGAGCCACCGCTGGATACCGAGGAAGGACGCGCAGCAGCTGATGAGTGGGATGAACGTGGTACCTCTCT
GGTTCCGCGTGGTTCAGGTACCATGTACGCAACGCTTGAAGAAGCCATTGACGCTGCACGCGAAGAATTT
CTTGCAGACAACCCCGGCATCGACGCCGAAGATGCGAATGTGCAACAGTTCAATGCCCAAAAATACGTTT
TGCAGGACGGCGACATCATGTGGCAAGTTGAGTTTTTTGCCGACGAAGGGGAAGAAGGTGAATGTTTACC
TATGCTTAGCGGTGAAGCCGCGCAAAGTGTTTTTGATGGCGACTATGATGAGATAGAGATACGCCAGGAG
TGGCAGGAAGAGAATACATTACATGAATGGGACGAGGGGGAATTTCAGCTTGAGCCACCGCTGGATACCG
AGGAAGGACGCGCAGCAGCTGATGAGTGGGATGAACGTGGTACCTCTCTGGTTCCGCGTGGTTCAGGTAC
CATGTACGCAACGCTTGAAGAAGCCATTGACGCTGCACGCGAAGAATTTCTTGCAGACAACCCCGGCATC
GACGCCGAAGATGCGAATGTGCAACAGTTCAATGCCCAAAAATACGTTTTGCAGGACGGCGACATCATGT
GGCAAGTTGAGTTTTTTGCCGACGAAGGGGAAGAAGGTGAATGTTTACCTATGCTTAGCGGTGAAGCCGC
GCAAAGTGTTTTTGATGGCGACTATGATGAGATAGAGATACGCCAGGAGTGGCAGGAAGAGAATACATTA
CATGAATGGGACGAGGGGGAATTTCAGCTTGAGCCACCGCTGGATACCGAGGAAGGACGCGCAGCAGCTG
ATGAGTGGGATGAACGTAGCAGCGGCCTGGTGCCGCGCGGCAGCCATAGCGAAAACCTCTACTTCCAATC
GATGGCGGAAGAGGAGGAGGTGGAGGAGGGGAGGTCCTCGTCGTCGGCGATACTGGACCTGCCGGAGCCG
CTGCTGCTGCACATCCTGAGCTTCCTGACGGACGTGAGGTCTCGGCACAGGGCGGCGCTGGCGTGCGGGA
GGATGCGGGCGGCGGAGCGGGCGACGAGGTCGGAGCTCTCGCTGAGGGGCGACCCGAGGTCGCCGGGGTT
CCTGTTCCTCTCGCACGCGTTCCGCTTCCCGGCGCTGGAACACCTCGACCTCTCGCTCGTCTCGCCGTGG
GGGCATCCGCTTCTCTCCTCCGTGCCGCCCTGCGGCGGCGGCGGCGGCGGCGCGCCCTCGGCGTCGTCGT
CGTCGGGGATGAACGTGTACCACCCCGAGGCGATCTCCGAGCAGAACGCCTTCATCGCCGCCCGCCTCGC
GGGCTGCTTCCCGGCGGTGACCTCGCTCGCCGTCTACTGCCGCGACCCCACCACGCTCGCCAACCTCACC
CCGCACTGGCAGGCCTCCCTCCGCCGCGTCAAGCTCGTGCGCTGGCACCAGCGCCCGCCCACCCTCCCCG
ACGGCGCGGATCTCGAGCCGCTGCTGGAGACCTGCGCCGCGCTCCGGGAGCTCGACCTGTCGGAGTTCTA
CTGCTGGACCGAGGACGTCGTGAGGGCGCTCACCACGCACCCTTCCGCCACCGCGGCGCTCACCCACCTC
GACCTCGGCCTCGCCGCCGCCACCGACGGCTTCAAATCCTCCGAGCTTGGGCCAATCGCGGCCTCCTGCC
CCAACCTCCGCAAGCTCGTGGCGCCATGCTTGTTCAACCCACGGTTCAGCGATTGCGTCGGCGACGACGC
GCTGCTCTCGCTGGCCACCAGCTGCCCGCGGCTGACCGTCTTGCGGCTCAGCGAGCCGTTCGAGGCTGCG
GCCAACATCCAGAGGGAGGAGGCGGCCATCACCGTTGCGGGGCTAGTCGCCTTCTTCGCGGCGCTCCCCG
CGCTGGAGGATTTCACCATGGATCTCCAGCACAATGTGCTGGAGGCCGCGCCCGCGATGGAGGCGCTTGC
CCGAAGGTGCCCGCGGATCAAGTTCTTGACCCTGGGTTCCTTCCAGGGGCTGTGTAAGGCCTCTTGGTTG
CATCTTGATGGTGTTGCGGTGTGCGGTGGGCTGGAGTCACTTTACATGAAGAATTGCCAGGATCTCACGG
ATGCCAGCCTTGCGGCAATTGGCCGTGGGTGCCGGAGGCTTGCTAAGTTCGGCATCCATGGCTGTGACCT
TGTCACTTCGGCTGGGATCAGGAGGCTTGCATTCACGCTTCGGCCTACTCTCAAGGAAGTCACTGTCTTG
CACTGCCGGCTTCTGCACACTGCAGAATGTCTCACTGCTCTAAGTCCGATCCGTGATCGCATTGAAAGTC
TTGAGATCAACTGTGTCTGGAACACAACCGAAAACCTGTACTTCCAATCTGAACAACCCTGCAGTGTTGC
AAATGGCACCACCACCGAATGCGATCCTGAGGATGATGAGCTTGGTGAAGTGTACGAGTCTGCAGCCAAG
AAATGTAGGTACATGGAATTTGATGATGAAAACCTGTACTTCCAATCTCTTGGAAGCTGGGAGATGCTCA
GGTCACTCTCCCTATGGTTCTCTGCTGGCCAGCTTCTCTCTCCGCTCATTTCTGCTGGTCTCGATAGCTG
TCCCGTGCTTGAGGAGATCTCAATTAAGGTGGAGGGTGATTGCCGGACATGCCCACGACCTGCTCCAAGA
ACAATTTTTGGCTTAAGTGATCTTGCAGGCTTCCCAGTATTAGCCAAGATGAAATTGGACCTCAGTGAAG
CTGTGGGTTATGCACTTACTGCACCAACAGGGCAGATGGATCTTTCACTATGGGAGCGATTTTATTTGCA
TGGTATCGAATCACTGCAGACTTTGTATGAATTGGACTACTGGCCGCCCCAAGACAAGGATGTGCACCAC
CGGAGCCTGACATTGCCAGCCGTGGGATTGATCCAACGCTGCGTTGGACTCAGGAAGCTTTTCATCCATG
GCACCACACATGAGCACTTCATGACCTTCTTCCTTTCAATTCCAAACTTGCGGGACATGCAGTTGCGGGA
GGACTATTATCCAGCCCCAGAGAATGATCTGATGTTCACAGAGATGCGGGCTGAATCTTGGCTTAGGTTT
GAGGTGCAACTGAACAGCCGGCAAATTGATGATTAGCCGGAGGATGAGTGTGGCCTTAAGCAAGCAGCGG
CTCTTGCAGTCTCGAGGCATGCGGTACCAAGCTTGTCGAGAAGTACTAGAGGATCATAATCAGCCATACC
ACATTTGTAGAGGTTTTACTTGCTTTAAAAAACCTCCCACACCTCCCCCTGAACCTGAAACATAAAATGA
ATGCAATTGTTGTTGTTAACTTGTTTATTGCAGCTTATAATGGTTACAAATAAAGCAATAGCATCACAAA
TTTCACAAATAAAGCATTTTTTTCACTGCATTCTAGTTGTGGTTTGTCCAAACTCATCAATGTATCTTAT
CATGTCTGGATCTGATCACTGCTTGAGTAATCCCACCACTCCTCTCCACTTAATTAACCTAGAGGCCGCG
CTGGCCGGAATATTAATAGATCATGGAGATAATTAAAATGATAACCATCTCGCAAATAAATAAGTATTTT
ACTGTTTTCGTAACAGTTTTGTAATAAAAAAACCTATAAATATTCCGGATTATTCATACCGTCCCACCAT
CGGGAAAACCTCTACTTCCAATCGATGTCTGCGAAGAAGATTGTGTTGAAGAGTTCCGATGGTGAATCTT
TCGAGGTTGAGGAGGCGGTGGCTCTCGAGTCACAAACCATAGCGCATATGGTTGAAGACGACTGCGTCGA
CAACGGAGTCCCTCTTCCTAACGTCACGAGCAAGATCCTCGCCAAGGTGATCGAGTATTGCAAGAGGCAC
GTCGAGGCTGCTGCCTCTAAGGCCGAGGCCGTCGAGGGTGCTGCTACCTCCGATGACGATCTTAAGGCCT
GGGACGCTGATTTTATGAAGATCGATCAAGCTACTCTCTTTGAACTCATTCTGGCTGCTAATTACCTGAA
TATCAAGAACTTGCTTGATCTAACATGTCAGACAGTTGCGGATATGATCAAAGGAAAGACTCCAGAAGAG
ATCCGCACAACGTTCAACATTAAGAACGACTTCACACCAGAGGAAGAGGAAGAGGTTCGCAGAGAGAACC
AATGGGCTTTTGAATGATAACCGGAGGATGAGTGTGGCCTGCAGTCTCGAGGCATGCGGTACCAAGCTTG
TCGAGAAGTACTAGAGGATCATAATCAGCCATACCACATTTGTAGAGGTTTTACTTGCTTTAAAAAACCT
CCCACACCTCCCCCTGAACCTGAAACATAAAATGAATGCAATTGTTGTTGTTAACTTGTTTATTGCAGCT
TATAATGGTTACAAATAAAGCAATAGCATCACAAATTTCACAAATAAAGCATTTTTTTCACTGCATTCTA
GTTGTGGTTTGTCCAAACTCATCAATGTATCTTATCATGTCTGGATCTGATCACTGCTTGGCCAGGGCGG
CCTAGGAGATCCGAACCAGATAAGTGAAATCTAGTTCCAAACTATTTTGTCATTTTTAATTTTCGTATTA
GCTTACGACGCTACACCCAGTTCCCATCTATTTTGTCACTCTTCCCTAAATAATCCTTAAAAACTCCATT
TCCACCCCTCCCAGTTCCCAACTATTTTGTCCGCCCACA
Features (pLannotate 1.2.2; 24 found; start..end, strand, type, name):
    163..179     +  CDS            lacZα (fragment): LacZα fragment of β-galactosidase; lacZ fragment
    184..638     +  rep_origin     f1 ori (sequence partly withheld): f1 bacteriophage origin of replication; arrow indicates direction of (+) strand synthesis
    664..768     +  promoter       AmpR promoter: bla
    769..1629    +  CDS            AmpR: β-lactamase; bla; confers resistance to ampicillin, carbenicillin, and related antibiotics
   1800..2388    +  rep_origin     ori: high-copy-number ColE1/pMB1/pBR322/pUC origin of replication
   2574..2625    -  misc_feature   bom (fragment): basis of mobility region from pBR322
   2693..2917    -  mobile_element Tn7R: mini-Tn7 element (right end of the Tn7 transposon) Tn7
   2984..3517    -  CDS            GmR: gentamycin acetyltransferase; aacC1; confers resistance to gentamycin
   3687..3715    -  promoter       Pc promoter: intI1 (promoter lies within the coding sequence); class 1 integron promoter
   3693..4040    -  CDS            YPR2_ECOLX (fragment): Protein predicted: Swiss-Prot protein existence level 4. From Escherichia coli.
   4063..4154    +  promoter       polyhedrin promoter: polh from Autographa californica; promoter for the baculovirus polyhedrin gene
   4219..4238    +  CDS            8xHis (fragment): 8xHis affinity tag
   4263..4631    +  CDS            msyB: MSYB_ECOLI - Protein predicted: Swiss-Prot protein existence level 4. Could participate in the normal pathway of protein export. From Escherichia coli (strain K12).
   4662..5030    +  CDS            msyB: MSYB_ECOLI - Protein predicted: Swiss-Prot protein existence level 4. Could participate in the normal pathway of protein export. From Escherichia coli (strain K12).
   5061..5429    +  CDS            msyB: MSYB_ECOLI - Protein predicted: Swiss-Prot protein existence level 4. Could participate in the normal pathway of protein export. From Escherichia coli (strain K12).
   5439..5456    +  CDS            thrombin site: thrombin recognition and cleavage site
   5484..7685    +  CDS            D3: MAX2_ORYSJ - Experimental evidence at protein level: Swiss-Prot protein existence level 1. Involved in strigolactone (SL) signaling (PubMed:23025475, PubMed:24336215, PubMed:24616269). Required for responses to SLs and the establishment of arbuscular mycorrhiza symbiosis in rice (PubMed:23025475). Strigolactone-dependent association of D3 with D14 and D53 (a repressor of SL signaling) triggers D53 ubiquitination and degradation (PubMed:24616269). Controls tillering by suppressing axillary bud activity (PubMed:15659436). Tiller is a specialized grain- bearing branch that is formed on the unelon
   7774..7857    +  CDS            large T antigen (fragment): large T antigen from SV40 (simian virus 40)
   7880..8014    +  polyA_signal   SV40 poly(A) signal: SV40 polyadenylation signal
   8092..8183    +  promoter       polyhedrin promoter: polh from Autographa californica; promoter for the baculovirus polyhedrin gene
   8237..8716    +  CDS            SKP1A: SKP1A_ARATH - Also known as ASK1 From Arabidopsis thaliana (Mouse-ear cress).
   8789..8872    +  CDS            large T antigen (fragment): large T antigen from SV40 (simian virus 40)
   8895..9029    +  polyA_signal   SV40 poly(A) signal: SV40 polyadenylation signal
   9066..9231    -  mobile_element Tn7L: mini-Tn7 element (left end of the Tn7 transposon) Tn7
