[The description below was written by a language model from this plasmid's Addgene catalogue record and pLannotate feature annotations shown in this document.]
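Description:
pFB-D3-ASK1 is a 9.2 kb baculovirus donor plasmid built on the pFastBac backbone for co-expression of a plant F-box protein and its SKP1 adaptor in insect cells. In E. coli it is maintained at high copy from a ColE1/pUC-type origin under ampicillin selection (AmpR), and it also carries an f1 origin. The expression region lies between the Tn7R and Tn7L ends of a mini-Tn7 element, together with a gentamicin resistance gene driven by the Pc integron promoter. In pFastBac-type systems this arrangement allows site-specific transposition of the whole cassette into a baculovirus shuttle genome (bacmid), from which recombinant virus is generated to infect insect cells.

The payload consists of two tandem, same-orientation expression units, each with its own polyhedrin promoter, a very late and strong baculoviral promoter, and its own SV40 polyadenylation signal. The first unit encodes rice (Oryza sativa) D3, the F-box protein of strigolactone signalling. D3 carries an N-terminal His tag followed by three copies of the E. coli MsyB protein, and an annotated thrombin recognition site sits between this fusion partner and D3. According to the record, the D3 insert is modified so that its flexible loop (Q478–D515) can be removed by TEV protease; the TEV sites themselves are not annotated in the feature table. The second unit expresses Arabidopsis thaliana ASK1 (SKP1A), with no tag recorded or annotated.

Producing both proteins from a single virus allows the D3–ASK1 complex to assemble in the cell and be purified through the His tag on D3. The associated work concerns structural studies of the D3–D14 ubiquitin ligase in strigolactone signalling.
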