Addgene plasmid #226619: pFB-D3-ASK1
Purpose: Co-expression of D3 and ASK1 complex in insect cells
Depositing lab: Ning Zheng. Depositing organization: University of Washington. Publication: Structural plasticity of D3-D14 ubiquitin ligase in strigolactone signalling. Shabek N, Ticchiarelli F, Mao H, Hinds TR, Leyser O, Zheng N. Nature. 2018 Nov;563(7733):652-656. doi: 10.1038/s41586-018-0743-5. Epub 2018 Nov 21. PubMed 30464344.
Backbone
  Vector backbone: pFastBAC
  Backbone size w/o insert (bp): 4700
  Total vector size (bp): 9231
  Vector type: Insect Expression
Growth in bacteria
  Bacterial resistance: Ampicillin, 100 μg/mL
  Growth temperature: 37°C
  Growth strain: DH5alpha
  Copy number: High Copy
Gene/Insert 1
  Gene/Insert name: D3
  Species: O. sativa
  Mutation: The flexible loop in D3 (Q478-D515) can be removed by TEV
  GenBank ID: NM_001424596.1
  Promoter: Polyhedrin
  Tag / fusion protein: His tag followed with three copies of Msyb (N terminal on insert)
  Cloning method: Ligation Independent Cloning
  Sequencing primers: 5′ ggattattcataccgtccca; 3′ caaatgtggtatggctgatt
Gene/Insert 2
  Gene/Insert name: ASK1
  Species: A. thaliana (mustard weed)
  Entrez Gene: SKP1 (a.k.a. AT1G75950, ARABIDOPSIS SKP1 HOMOLOGUE 1, ASK1, ATSKP1, S phase kinase-associated protein 1, SKP1A, T4O12.17, T4O12_17, UFO INTERACTING PROTEIN 1, UIP1)
  Promoter: Polyhedrin
  Cloning method: Ligation Independent Cloning
  Sequencing primers: 5′ ggattattcataccgtccca; 3′ caaatgtggtatggctgatt
Terms and licenses: Academic/Nonprofit Terms; Industry Terms: Not Available to Industry
How to cite: pFB-D3-ASK1 was a gift from Ning Zheng (Addgene plasmid # 226619 ; http://n2t.net/addgene:226619 ; RRID:Addgene_226619)
